>Addgene plasmid #31956 | pBabe hygro 3xFLAG Dna2 D294A (nuc) | depositor partial sequence | sequence record 36081 | hDna2 D294A, Start ATG to AAAis also mutated
AAAGAGCAGCTGAACGAACTGGAGCTGCTGATGGAGAAGAGTTTTTGGGAGGAGGCGGAGCTGCCGGCGG
AGCTATTTCAGAAGAAAGTGGTAGCTTCCTTTCCAAGAACAGTTCTGAGCACAGGAATGGATAACCGGTA
CCTGGTGTTGGCAGTCAATACTGTACAGAACAAAGAGGGAAACTGTGAAAAGCGCCTGGTCATCACTGCT
TCACAGTCACTAGAAAATAAAGAACTATGCATCCTTAGGAATGACTGGTGTTCTGTTCCAGTAGAGCCAG
GAGATATCATTCATTTGGAGGGAGACTGCACATCTGACACTTGGATAATAGATAAAGATTTTGGATATTT
GATTCTGTATCCAGACATGCTGATTTCTGGCACCAGCATAGCCAGTAGTATTCGATGTATGAGAAGAGCT
GTCCTGAGTGAAACTTTTAGGAGCTCTGATCCAGCCACACGCCAAATGCTAATTGGTACGGTTCTCCATG
AGGTGTTTCAAAAAGCCATAAATAATAGCTTTGCCCCAGAAAAGCTACAAGAACTTGCTTTTCAAACAAT
TCAAGAAATAAGACATTTGAAGGAAATGTACCGCTTAAATCTAAGTCAAGATGAAATAAAACAAGAAGTA
GAGGACTATCTTCCTTCGTTTTGTAAATGGGCAGGAGATTTCATGCATAAAAACACTTCGACTGACTTCC
CTCAGATGCAGCTCTCTCTGCCAAGTGATAATAGTAAGGATAATTCAACATGTAACATTGAAGTCGTGAA
ACCAATGGATATTGAAGAAAGCATTTGGTCCCCTAGGTTTGGATTGAAAGGCAAAATAGCTGTTACAGTT
GGTGTGAAAATACATCGAGGGTATAAAACAAAATACAAGATAATGCCGCTGGAACTTAAAACTGGCAAAG
AATCAAATTCTATTGAACACCGTAGTCAGGTTGTTCTGTACACTCTACTAAGCCAAGAGAGAAGAGCTGA
TCCAGAGGCTGGCTTGCTTCTCTACCTCAAGACTGGTCAGATGTACCCTGTGCCTGCCAACCATCTAGAT
AAAAGAGAATTATTAAAGCTAAGAAACCAGATGGCATTCTCATTGTTTCACCGTATTAGCAAATCTGCTA
CTAGACAGAAGACACAGCTTGCTTCTTTGCCACAAATAATTGAGGAAGAGAAAACTTGTAAATATTGTTC
ACAAATTGGCAATTGTGCTCTTTATAGCAGAGCAGTTGAACAACAGATGGATTGTAGTTCAGTCCCAATT
GTGATGCTGCCCAAAATAGAAGAAGAAACCCAGCATCTGAAGCAAACACACTTAGAATATTTCAGCCTTT
GGTGTCTAATGTTAACCCTGGAGTCACAATCGAAGGATAATAAAAAGAATCACCAAAATATCTGGCTAAT
GCCTGCTTCGGAAATGGAGAAGAGTGGCAGTTGCATTGGAAACCTGATTAGAATGGAACATGTAAAGATA
GTTTGTGATGGGCAATATTTACATAATTTCCAATGTAAACATGGTGCCATACCTGTCACAAATCTAATGG
CAGGTGACAGAGTTATTGTAAGTGGAGAAGAAAGGTCACTGTTTGCTTTGTCTAGAGGATATGTGAAGGA
GATTAACATGACAACAGTAACTTGTTTATTAGACAGAAACTTGTCGGTCCTTCCAGAATCAACTTTGTTC
AGATTAGACCAAGAAGAAAAAAATTGTGATATAGATACCCCATTAGGAAATCTTTCCAAATTGATGGAAA
ACACGTTTGTCAGCAAAAAACTTCGAGATTTAATTATTGACTTTCGTGAACCTCAGTTTATATCCTACCT
TAGTTCTGTTCTTCCACATGATGCAAAGGATACAGTTGCCTGCATTCTAAAGGGTTTGAATAAGCCTCAG
AGGCAAGCGATGAAAAAGGTACTTCTTTCAAAAGACTACACACTCATCGTGGGTATGCCTGGGACAGGAA
AAACAACTACGATATGTACTCTCGTAAGAATTCTCTACGCCTGTGGTTTTAGCGTTTTGTTGACCAGCTA
TACACACTCTGCTGTTGACAATATTCTTTTGAAGTTAGCCAAGTTTAAAATAGGATTTTTGCGTTTGGGT
CAGATTCAGAAGGTTCATCCAGCTATCCAGCAATTTACAGAGCAAGAAATTTGCAGATCAAAGTCCATTA
AATCCTTAGCTCTTCTAGAAGAACTCTACAATAGTCAACTTATAGTTGCAACAACATGTATGGGAATAAA
CCATCCAATATTTTCCCGTAAAATTTTTGATTTTTGTATTGTGGATGAAGCCTCTCAAATTAGCCAACCA
ATTTGTCTGGGCCCCCTTTTTTTTTCACGGAGATTTGTGTTAGTGGGGGACCATCAGCAGCTTCCTCCCC
TGGTGCTAAACCGTGAAGCAAGAGCTCTTGGCATGAGTGAAAGCTTATTCAAGAGGCTGGAGCAGAATAA
GAGTGCTGTTGTACAGTTAACCGTGCAGTACAGAATGAACAGTAAAATTATGTCCTTAAGTAATAAGCTG
ACCTATGAGGGCAAGCTGGAGTGTGGATCAGACAAAGTGGCCAATGCAGTGATAAACCTACGTCACTTTA
AAGATGTGAAGCTGGAACTGGAATTTTATGCTGACTATTCTGATAATCCTTGGTTGATGGGAGTATTTGA
ACCCAACAATCCTGTTTGTTTCCTTAATACAGACAAGGTTCCAGCGCCAGAACAAGTTGAAAAAGGTGGT
GTGAGCAATGTAACAGAAGCCAAACTCATAGTTTTCCTAACCTCCATTTTTGTTAAGGCTGGATGCAGTC
CCTCTGATATTGGTATTATTGCACCGTACAGGCAGCAATTAAAGATCATCAATGATTTATTGGCACGTTC
TATTGGGATGGTCGAAGTTAATACAGTAGACAAATACCAAGGAAGGGACAAAAGTATTGTCCTAGTATCT
TTTGTTAGAAGTAATAAGGATGGAACTGTTGGTGAACTCTTGAAAGATTGGCGACGTCTTAATGTTGCTA
TAACCAGAGCCAAACATAAACTGATTCTTCTGGGGTGTGTGCCCTCACTAAATTGCTATCCTCCTTTGGA
GAAGCTGCTTAATCATTTAAACTCAGAAAAATTAATCATTGATCTTCCATCAAGAGAACATGAAAGTCTT
TGCCACATATTGGGTGACTTTCAAAGAGAATAG
