>Addgene plasmid #31956 | pBabe hygro 3xFLAG Dna2 D294A (nuc) | addgene partial sequence | sequence record 37646 | pBABE-5
CNGCGNACGCCGCCCCATGGACTACAAAGACCATGACGGTGATTATAAAGATCATGACATCGATTACAAG
GATGACGATGACTTAATTAAAGAGCAGCTGAACGAACTGGAGCTGCTGATGGAGAAGAGTTTTTGGGAGG
AGGCGGAGCTGCCGGCGGAGCTATTTCAGAAGAAAGTGGTAGCTTCCTTTCCAAGAACAGTTCTGAGCAC
AGGAATGGATAACCGGTACCTGGTGTTGGCAGTCAATACTGTACAGAACAAAGAGGGAAACTGTGAAAAG
CGCCTGGTCATCACTGCTTCACAGTCACTAGAAAATAAAGAACTATGCATCCTTAGGAATGACTGGTGTT
CTGTTCCAGTAGAGCCAGGAGATATCATTCATTTGGAGGGAGACTGCACATCTGACACTTGGATAATAGA
TAAAGATTTTGGATATTTGATTCTGTATCCAGACATGCTGATTTCTGGCACCAGCATAGCCAGTAGTATT
CGATGTATGAGAAGAGCTGTCCTGAGTGAAACTTTTAGGAGCTCTGATCCAGCCACACGCCAAATGCTAA
TTGGTACGGTTCTCCATGAGGTGTTTCAAAAAGCCATAAATAATAGCTTTGCCCCAGAAAAGCTACAAGA
ACTTGCTTTTCAAACAATTCAAGAAATAAGACATTTGAAGGAAATGTACCGCTTAAATCTAAGTCAAGAT
GAAATAAAACAAGAAGTAGAGGACTATCTTCCTTCGTTTTGTAAATGGGCAGGAGATTTCATGCATAAAA
ACACTTCGACTGACTTCCCTCAGATGCAGCTCTCTCTGCCAAGTGATAATAGTAAGGATAATTCAACATG
TAACATTGAAGTCGTGAAACCAATGGATATTGAAGAAAGCATTTGGTCCCCTAGGTTTGGATNGAAAGGC
AAAATAGCTGTTACAGTTGGTGTGAAAATACATCGAGGGTNTNAAACAAAATACCAGAATAATGCCGCTG
GNNATTNAAACGGAAAAATT
