>Addgene plasmid #31956 | pBabe hygro 3xFLAG Dna2 D294A (nuc) | addgene partial sequence | sequence record 38283 | hDNA2-F 5'-CCCTCAGATGCAGCTCTCTC-3'
TAGGATATTCACATGTNACATTGGAAGTCGTGGAAACCAATGGGATATTGAAGAAAGCATTTGGTCCCCT
AGGTTTGGATTGAAAGGCAAAATAGCTGTTACAGTTGGTGTGAAAATACATCGAGGGTATAAAACAAAAT
ACAAGATAATGCCGCTGGAACTTAAAACTGGCAAAGAATCAAATTCTATTGAACACCGTAGTCAGGTTGT
TCTGTACACTCTACTAAGCCAAGAGAGAAGAGCTGATCCAGAGGCTGGCTTGCTTCTCTACCTCAAGACT
GGTCAGATGTACCCTGTGCCTGCCAACCATCTAGATAAAAGAGAATTATTAAAGCTAAGAAACCAGATGG
CATTCTCATTGTTTCACCGTATTAGCAAATCTGCTACTAGACAGAAGACACAGCTTGCTTCTTTGCCACA
AATAATTGAGGAAGAGAAAACTTGTAAATATTGTTCACAAATTGGCAATTGTGCTCTTTATAGCAGAGCA
GTTGAACAACAGATGGATTGTAGTTCAGTCCCAATTGTGATGCTGCCCAAAATAGAAGAAGAAACCCAGC
ATCTGAAGCAAACACACTTAGAATATTTCAGCCTTTGGTGTCTAATGTTAACCCTGGAGTCACAATCGAA
GGATAATAAAAAGAATCACCAAAATATCTGGCTAATGCCTGCTTCGGAAATGGAGAAGAGTGGCAGTTGC
ATTGGAAACCTGATTAGAATGGAACATGTAAAGATAGTTTGTGATGGGCAATATTTACATAATTTCCAAT
GTAAACATGGTGCCATACCTGTCACAAATCTAATGGCAGGTGACAGAGTTATTGTAAGTGGAGAAGAAAG
GTCACTGTTTGCTTTGTCTAGAGGATATGTGAAGGAGATTAACATGACAACAGTAACT
