[The description below was written by a language model from this plasmid's Addgene catalogue record.]
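Description:
pBabe hygro 3xFLAG Dna2 D294A (nuc) is a retroviral mammalian expression plasmid built on a pBabe hygro backbone of about 5.2 kb that already carries an N-terminal 3xFLAG coding sequence. It is maintained in E. coli as a high-copy plasmid under ampicillin selection, and transduced or transfected mammalian cells are selected with hygromycin. No feature table accompanies the record, so the promoters and viral elements are not listed explicitly. pBabe-family vectors generally rely on Moloney murine leukemia virus LTRs and a packaging signal, so that the transcript can be packaged into retroviral particles in a packaging cell line. The 5′ LTR drives the inserted gene, and a separate internal promoter drives the drug-resistance marker.

The insert is the roughly 3.2 kb human DNA2 (hDna2, Dna2L) coding sequence, cloned between PacI and SalI sites that both remain intact. Its native start codon was changed from ATG to AAA, so translation initiates at the upstream tag, giving a uniform 3xFLAG-Dna2 fusion rather than a mix of tagged and untagged protein. The D294A substitution makes the encoded protein nuclease deficient, according to the depositor. DNA2 is a combined nuclease/helicase, so a mutant of this kind allows the contribution of the nuclease function to be examined separately. The depositor also notes that the whole 3xFLAG-Dna2 cassette can be excised with BamHI and SalI for transfer to other vectors.

The construct is suited to stable expression of an epitope-tagged, nuclease-dead Dna2 in human cells, for example in complementation or rescue experiments and FLAG-based detection or immunoprecipitation. The associated work studied the role of human Dna2 during DNA replication.
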