Addgene plasmid #31956: pBabe hygro 3xFLAG Dna2 D294A (nuc)
Depositing lab: Sheila Stewart. Depositing organization: Washington University in Saint Louis. Publication: Okazaki Fragment Processing-independent Role for Human Dna2 Enzyme during DNA Replication. Duxin JP, Moore HR, Sidorova J, Karanja K, Honaker Y, Dao B, Piwnica-Worms H, Campbell JL, Monnat RJ Jr, Stewart SA. J Biol Chem. 2012 Jun 22;287(26):21980-91. Epub 2012 May 7. 10.1074/jbc.M112.359018 PubMed 22570476.
Backbone
  Vector backbone: pBabe hygro 3xFLAG
  Backbone size w/o insert (bp): 5200
  Vector type: Mammalian Expression, Retroviral
  Selectable markers: Hygromycin
Growth in bacteria
  Bacterial resistance: Ampicillin, 100 μg/mL
  Growth temperature: 37°C
  Growth strain: DH5alpha
  Copy number: High Copy
Gene/Insert
  Gene/Insert name: hDna2 (alt name: Dna2L)
  Species: H. sapiens (human)
  Insert size (bp): 3200
  Mutation: Changed start ATG to AAA, and D294A
  GenBank ID: NM_001080449
  Entrez Gene: DNA2 (a.k.a. DNA2L, hDNA2)
  Tag / fusion protein: 3xFLAG (N terminal on backbone)
  Cloning method: Restriction Enzyme; 5′ cloning site PAC1 (not destroyed); 3′ cloning site SAL1 (not destroyed)
  Sequencing primers: 5′ pBabe 5'
Terms and licenses: Academic/Nonprofit Terms; Industry Terms: Not Available to Industry
Depositor comments: to get 3xFLAG Dna2 out cut with BAMH1 SAL1; this vector expresses hDna2 nuclease deficient
How to cite: pBabe hygro 3xFLAG Dna2 D294A (nuc) was a gift from Sheila Stewart (Addgene plasmid # 31956)
